>Addgene plasmid #30258 | pETCON-HB23/design_64 | depositor partial sequence | sequence record 13914 | Author sequence
CATATGGGTGACGCTGACGTCTTGGTTAAGTGGTCTGAAGATTTGGCAAATTTGCCATCAATTGACACCC
AACATAAGAGATTGGTAGATTACATCAACGACTTATACAGAGCTGCAAGAAGAAGAGATATGGACAAAGC
AAGAGAAGTCTTTGATGCATTGAAGAATTATGCCGTTGAACACTTTGGTTACGAAGAAAGATTATTCGCC
GATTATGCTTACCCAGAAGCCACTAGACATAAAGAAATCCACGAATCCTTTGTAGCCAAGGTCGAATTGT
GGGAAAATTTCTTAAAAGCTGGTGACCCTGAAGTTGTAATGAGAACATTGGAAGGTTTGGTTGATTGGTT
GGTAAACCATATCATGAAGGAAGACAAAAAGTACGAAGCTTACTTAAGAGAAAGAGGTGTTTCTCTCGAG
