>Addgene plasmid #30258 | pETCON-HB23/design_64 | addgene partial sequence | sequence record 35433 | 30258 with GAL1
TACATTTTCAATTAAGATGCAGTTACTTCGCTGTTTTTCAATATTTTCTGTTATTGCTTCAGTTTTAGCA
CAGGAACTGACAACTATATGCGAGCAAATCCCCTCACCAACTTTAGAATCGACGCCGTACTCTTTGTCAA
CGACTACTATTTTGGCCAACGGGAAGGCAATGCAAGGAGTTTTTGAATATTACAAATCAGTAACGTTTGT
CAGTAATTGCGGTTCTCACCCCTCAACAACTAGCAAAGGCAGCCCCATAAACACACAGTATGTTTTTAAG
GACAATAGCTCGACGATTGAAGGTAGATACCCATACGACGTTCCAGACTACGCTCTGCAGGCTAGTGGTG
GAGGAGGCTCTGGTGGAGGCGGTAGCGGAGGCGGAGGGTCGGCTAGCCATATGGGTGACGCTGACGTCTT
GGTTAAGTGGTCTGAAGATTTGGCAAATTTGCCATCAATTGACACCCAACATAAGAGATTGGTAGATTAC
ATCAACGACTTATACAGAGCTGCAAGAAGAAGAGATATGGACAAAGCAAGAGAAGTCTTTGATGCATTGA
AGAATTATGCCGTTGAACACTTTGGTTACGAAGAAAGATTATTCGCCGATTATGCTTACCCAGAAGCCAC
TAGACATAAAGAAATCCACGAATCCTTTGTAGCCAAGGTCGAATTGTGGGAAAATTTCTTAAAAGCTGGT
GACCCTGAAGTTGTAATGAGAACATTGGAAGGTTTGGTTGATTGGTTGGTAAACCATATCATGAAGGAAG
ACAAAAAGTACGAAGCTTACTTAAGAGAAAGAGGTGTTTCTCTCGAGGGGGGCGGATCCGAACAAAA
