[The description below was written by a language model from this plasmid's Addgene catalogue record.]
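Description:
pETCON-HB23/design_64 is a yeast expression plasmid built on the pETCON backbone (about 5.4 kb without insert). It carries a roughly 420 bp computationally designed open reading frame, HB23 (also labelled design_64). The insert is not derived from a natural organism. It encodes a de novo designed protein intended to bind the hemagglutinin (HA) of the SC1918/H1 influenza virus. The coding sequence was placed between NdeI and XhoI sites, both of which remain intact, so the design can be excised or swapped for other variants by restriction cloning.

For propagation in E. coli, the plasmid is maintained as a high-copy replicon under ampicillin selection. The record does not list the yeast promoter, the yeast selectable marker, the yeast replication element, or any fusion partners or epitope tags, and no feature table is provided, so these details cannot be confirmed here. pETCON is generally known as a yeast surface display vector, in which inserts are fused to a cell-wall anchoring protein so that binding to labelled target can be measured on intact cells. That arrangement is background knowledge about the backbone and is not stated in this entry.

The associated publication is a community-wide assessment of protein-interface modelling aimed at improving design methodology. This suggests the construct served as one of a set of designed HA binders used to compare computational predictions with experimental behaviour. Likely uses are expressing the HB23 design in yeast to test its binding to H1 HA, and using it as a starting point or reference in protein-interface design studies.
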