Addgene plasmid #30258: pETCON-HB23/design_64
Depositing lab: David Baker. Depositing organization: University of Washington. Publication: Community-Wide Assessment of Protein-Interface Modeling Suggests Improvements to Design Methodology. Fleishman SJ, Whitehead TA, Strauch EM, Corn JE, Qin S, Zhou HX, Mitchell JC, Demerdash ON, Takeda-Shitaka M, Terashi G, Moal IH, Li X, Bates PA, Zacharias M, Park H, Ko JS, Lee H, Seok C, Bourquard T, Bernauer J, Poupon A, Aze J, Soner S, Ovali SK, Ozbek P, Tal NB, Haliloglu T, Hwang H, Vreven T, Pierce BG, Weng Z, Perez-Cano L, Pons C, Fernandez-Recio J, Jiang F, Yang F, Gong X, Cao L, Xu X, Liu B, Wang P, Li C, Wang C, Robert CH, Guharoy M, Liu S, Huang Y, Li L, Guo D, Chen Y, Xiao Y, London N, Itzhaki Z, Schueler-Furman O, Inbar Y, Patapov V, Cohen M, Schreiber G, Tsuchiya Y, Kanamori E, Standley DM, Nakamura H, Kinoshita K, Driggers CM, Hall RG, Morgan JL, Hsu VL, Zhan J, Yang Y, Zhou Y, Kastritis PL, Bonvin AM, Zhang W, Camacho CJ, Kilambi KP, Sircar A, Gray JJ, Ohue M, Uchikoga N, Matsuzaki Y, Ishida T, Akiyama Y, Khashan R, Bush S, Fouches D, Tropsha A, Esquivel-Rodriguez J, Kihara D, Stranges PB, Jacak R, Kuhlman B, Huang SY, Zou X, Wodak SJ, Janin J, Baker D. J Mol Biol. 2011 Sep 29. 10.1016/j.jmb.2011.09.031 PubMed 22001016.
Backbone
  Vector backbone: pETCON
  Backbone size w/o insert (bp): 5400
  Vector type: Yeast Expression
Growth in bacteria
  Bacterial resistance: Ampicillin, 100 μg/mL
  Growth temperature: 37°C
  Growth strain: DH5alpha
  Copy number: High Copy
Gene/Insert
  Gene/Insert name: SC1918/H1 HA designed binding protein HB23
  Species: Designed Sequence
  Insert size (bp): 420
  Cloning method: Restriction Enzyme; 5′ cloning site NdeI (not destroyed); 3′ cloning site XhoI (not destroyed)
  Sequencing primers: 5′ UP-GS
Resource information
  A portion of this plasmid was derived from a plasmid made by: Designed sequence
Terms and licenses: Academic/Nonprofit Terms; Industry Terms: Not Available to Industry
How to cite: pETCON-HB23/design_64 was a gift from David Baker (Addgene plasmid # 30258 ; http://n2t.net/addgene:30258 ; RRID:Addgene_30258)
